Addgene plasmid #116246: pHAGE-EGFR-E746_T751delinsA
Purpose: Lentiviral expression of EGFR E746_T751delinsA
Depositing lab: Gordon Mills & Kenneth Scott. Depositing organization: Baylor College of Medicine. Publication: Systematic Functional Annotation of Somatic Mutations in Cancer. Ng PK, Li J, Jeong KJ, Shao S, Chen H, Tsang YH, Sengupta S, Wang Z, Bhavana VH, Tran R, Soewito S, Minussi DC, Moreno D, Kong K, Dogruluk T, Lu H, Gao J, Tokheim C, Zhou DC, Johnson AM, Zeng J, Ip CKM, Ju Z, Wester M, Yu S, Li Y, Vellano CP, Schultz N, Karchin R, Ding L, Lu Y, Cheung LWT, Chen K, Shaw KR, Meric-Bernstam F, Scott KL, Yi S, Sahni N, Liang H, Mills GB. Cancer Cell. 2018 Mar 12;33(3):450-462.e10. doi: 10.1016/j.ccell.2018.01.021. PubMed 29533785.
Backbone
  Vector backbone: pHAGE
  Vector type: Lentiviral
Growth in bacteria
  Bacterial resistance: Ampicillin, 100 μg/mL
  Growth temperature: 37°C
  Growth strain: Stbl3
  Copy number: High Copy
Gene/Insert
  Gene/Insert name: EGFR
  Species: H. sapiens (human)
  Mutation: E746_T751delinsA
  Entrez Gene: EGFR (a.k.a. ERBB, ERBB1, ERRP, HER1, NISBD2, NNCIS, PIG61, mENA)
  Cloning method: Gateway Cloning
Terms and licenses: Academic/Nonprofit Terms; Industry Terms: Not Available to Industry
How to cite: pHAGE-EGFR-E746_T751delinsA was a gift from Gordon Mills & Kenneth Scott (Addgene plasmid # 116246 ; http://n2t.net/addgene:116246 ; RRID:Addgene_116246)
