[The description below was written by a language model from this plasmid's Addgene catalogue record and pLannotate feature annotations shown in this document.]
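Description:
pHAGE-EGFR-E746_T751delinsA is a roughly 12.1 kb HIV-1-based lentiviral transfer plasmid built on the pHAGE backbone for expression of a mutant human epidermal growth factor receptor in mammalian cells. In bacteria it is maintained through a high-copy ColE1/pUC-type origin and selected with ampicillin via the β-lactamase gene. The viral portion comprises a 5' LTR annotated as truncated, the Ψ packaging signal with an adjoining gag fragment, the Rev response element for Rev-dependent nuclear export of the genomic RNA, the cPPT/CTS element, and a ΔU3 self-inactivating 3' LTR that disables LTR-driven transcription after integration. Short nef, rev, lacI, lac promoter and SV40 fragments in the annotation are remnants of the backbone rather than functional payload.

The expression cassette is driven by the constitutive human EF-1α promoter. The EGFR open reading frame, introduced by Gateway cloning and flanked by attB1 and attB2 sites, carries the E746_T751delinsA change, in which residues E746 through T751 are replaced by a single alanine. A V5 epitope sequence lies downstream of attB2, but the record does not establish whether it is fused in frame to the receptor. An EMCV IRES then directs translation of puromycin N-acetyltransferase from the same transcript, linking puromycin resistance to EGFR expression in transduced cells, and a WPRE follows to enhance transcript expression. According to the record, the plasmid serves for lentiviral expression of this EGFR variant and comes from a study on systematic functional annotation of somatic cancer mutations.
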