Features (pLannotate 1.2.2; 30 found; start..end, strand, type, name):
     21..121     +  CDS            Rev (fragment): human immunodeficiency virus 1 (HIV-1) Rev protein; rev; enhances nuclear export of unspliced and incompletely spliced viral mRNAs
    166..283     +  misc_feature   cPPT/CTS: central polypurine tract and central termination sequence of HIV-1
    331..1509    +  promoter       EF-1α promoter: strong constitutive promoter for human elongation factor EF-1α
   1530..1550    +  protein_bind   attB1: mutant version of attB; core recombination site for the Gateway® BP reaction BP Clonase™
   1556..5171    +  CDS            EGFR (fragment): precursor of human epidermal growth factor receptor
   5175..5199    -  protein_bind   attB2: mutant version of attB; recombination site for the Gateway® BP reaction BP Clonase™
   5207..5225    +  promoter       T3 promoter: promoter for bacteriophage T3 RNA polymerase
   5251..5269    -  promoter       T7 promoter: promoter for bacteriophage T7 RNA polymerase
   5275..5293    -  protein_bind   attB4 (fragment): mutant version of attB; core recombination site for the Gateway® BP reaction BP Clonase™
   5349..5390    +  CDS            V5 tag: epitope tag from simian virus 5
   5516..5978    +  misc_feature   IRES: internal ribosome entry site (IRES) of the encephalomyocarditis virus (EMCV)
   5992..6589    +  CDS            PuroR (fragment): puromycin N-acetyltransferase; pac from Streptomyces; confers resistance to puromycin
   6605..7193    +  misc_feature   WPRE: woodchuck hepatitis virus posttranscriptional regulatory element
   7201..7266    +  CDS            nef (fragment): NEF_HV1Z2 - Experimental evidence at protein level: Swiss-Prot protein existence level 1. Extracellular Nef protein targets CD4(+) T-lymphocytes for apoptosis by interacting with CXCR4 surface receptors. From Human immunodeficiency virus type 1 group M subtype D (isolate Z2/CDC-Z34) (HIV-1).
   7268..7501    +  LTR            3' LTR (ΔU3): self-inactivating 3' long terminal repeat (LTR) from HIV-1
   7706..7810    +  promoter       AmpR promoter: bla
   7811..8671    +  CDS            AmpR: β-lactamase; bla; confers resistance to ampicillin, carbenicillin, and related antibiotics
   8842..9430    +  rep_origin     ori: high-copy-number ColE1/pMB1/pBR322/pUC origin of replication
   9613..9667    +  CDS            lacI (fragment): lac repressor; lacI; The lac repressor binds to the lac operator to inhibit transcription in E. coli. This inhibition can be relieved by adding lactose or isopropyl-β-D-thiogalactopyranoside (IPTG).
   9673..9766    +  rep_origin     SV40 ori (fragment): SV40 origin of replication
   9791..9828    +  CDS            lacI (fragment): lac repressor; lacI; The lac repressor binds to the lac operator to inhibit transcription in E. coli. This inhibition can be relieved by adding lactose or isopropyl-β-D-thiogalactopyranoside (IPTG).
   9841..9862    +  protein_bind   CAP binding site: CAP binding activates transcription in the presence of cAMP. E. coli catabolite activator protein
   9877..9907    +  promoter       lac promoter: promoter for the E. coli lac operon
   9911..9933    +  protein_bind   lac operator (fragment): The lac repressor binds to the lac operator to inhibit transcription in E. coli. This inhibition can be relieved by adding lactose or isopropyl-β-D-thiogalactopyranoside (IPTG). lac repressor encoded by lacI
   9965..10048   +  polyA_signal   SV40 poly(A) signal (fragment): SV40 polyadenylation signal
  10215..10544   +  CDS            nef (fragment): NEF_HV1BR - Experimental evidence at protein level: Swiss-Prot protein existence level 1. Extracellular Nef protein targets CD4(+) T-lymphocytes for apoptosis by interacting with CXCR4 surface receptors (PubMed:14990729). From Human immunodeficiency virus type 1 group M subtype B (isolate BRU/LAI) (HIV-1).
  10592..10849   +  LTR            5' LTR (truncated): truncated 5' long terminal repeat (LTR) from HIV-1
  10896..11021   +  misc_feature   HIV-1 Ψ: packaging signal of human immunodeficiency virus type 1
  11005..11343   +  CDS            HIV-1 gag (fragment): gag protein from human immunodeficiency virus 1; gag
  11518..11751   +  misc_feature   RRE: The Rev response element (RRE) of HIV-1 allows for Rev-dependent mRNA export from the nucleus to the cytoplasm.
>Addgene plasmid #116246 | pHAGE-EGFR-E746_T751delinsA | addgene full sequence | sequence record 250696 | Addgene NGS Result
ATTCACCATTATCGTTTCAGACCCACCTCCCAACCCCGAGGGGACCCGACAGGCCCGAAGGAATAGAAGA
AGAAGGTGGAGAGAGAGACAGAGACAGATCCATTCGATTAGTGAACGGATCTCGACGGTATCGCCGAATT
CACAAATGGCAGTATTCATCCACAATTTTAAAAGAAAAGGGGGGATTGGGGGGTACAGTGCAGGGGAAAG
AATAGTAGACATAATAGCAACAGACATACAAACTAAAGAATTACAAAAACAAATTACAAAAATTCAAAAT
TTTCGGGTTTATTACAGGGACAGCAGAGATCCAGTTTGGACTAGTCGTGAGGCTCCGGTGCCCGTCAGTG
GGCAGAGCGCACATCGCCCACAGTCCCCGAGAAGTTGGGGGGAGGGGTCGGCAATTGAACCGGTGCCTAG
AGAAGGTGGCGCGGGGTAAACTGGGAAAGTGATGTCGTGTACTGGCTCCGCCTTTTTCCCGAGGGTGGGG
GAGAACCGTATATAAGTGCAGTAGTCGCCGTGAACGTTCTTTTTCGCAACGGGTTTGCCGCCAGAACACA
GGTAAGTGCCGTGTGTGGTTCCCGCGGGCCTGGCCTCTTTACGGGTTATGGCCCTTGCGTGCCTTGAATT
ACTTCCACCTGGCTGCAGTACGTGATTCTTGATCCCGAGCTTCGGGTTGGAAGTGGGTGGGAGAGTTCGA
GGCCTTGCGCTTAAGGAGCCCCTTCGCCTCGTGCTTGAGTTGAGGCCTGGCCTGGGCGCTGGGGCCGCCG
CGTGCGAATCTGGTGGCACCTTCGCGCCTGTCTCGCTGCTTTCGATAAGTCTCTAGCCATTTAAAATTTT
TGATGACCTGCTGCGACGCTTTTTTTCTGGCAAGATAGTCTTGTAAATGCGGGCCAAGATCTGCACACTG
GTATTTCGGTTTTTGGGGCCGCGGGCGGCGACGGGGCCCGTGCGTCCCAGCGCACATGTTCGGCGAGGCG
GGGCCTGCGAGCGCGGCCACCGAGAATCGGACGGGGGTAGTCTCAAGCTGGCCGGCCTGCTCTGGTGCCT
GGCCTCGCGCCGCCGTGTATCGCCCCGCCCTGGGCGGCAAGGCTGGCCCGGTCGGCACCAGTTGCGTGAG
CGGAAAGATGGCCGCTTCCCGGCCCTGCTGCAGGGAGCTCAAAATGGAGGACGCGGCGCTCGGGAGAGCG
GGCGGGTGAGTCACCCACACAAAGGAAAAGGGCCTTTCCGTCCTCAGCCGTCGCTTCATGTGACTCCACG
GAGTACCGGGCGCCGTCCAGGCACCTCGATTAGTTCTCGAGCTTTTGGAGTACGTCGTCTTTAGGTTGGG
GGGAGGGGTTTTATGCGATGGAGTTTCCCCACACTGAGTGGGTGGAGACTGAAGTTAGGCCAGCTTGGCA
CTTGATGTAATTCTCCTTGGAATTTGCCCTTTTTGAGTTTGGATCTTGGTTCATTCTCAAGCCTCAGACA
GTGGTTCAAAGTTTTTTTCTTCCATTTCAGGTGTCGTGAAGCGGCCCTGCAGATATCAACAAGTTTGTAC
AAAAAAGCAGGCACCATGCGACCCTCCGGGACGGCCGGGGCAGCGCTCCTGGCGCTGCTGGCTGCGCTCT
GCCCGGCGAGTCGGGCTCTGGAGGAAAAGAAAGTTTGCCAAGGCACGAGTAACAAGCTCACGCAGTTGGG
CACTTTTGAAGATCATTTTCTCAGCCTCCAGAGGATGTTCAATAACTGTGAGGTGGTCCTTGGGAATTTG
GAAATTACCTATGTGCAGAGGAATTATGATCTTTCCTTCTTAAAGACCATCCAGGAGGTGGCTGGTTATG
TCCTCATTGCCCTCAACACAGTGGAGCGAATTCCTTTGGAAAACCTGCAGATCATCAGAGGAAATATGTA
CTACGAAAATTCCTATGCCTTAGCAGTCTTATCTAACTATGATGCAAATAAAACCGGACTGAAGGAGCTG
CCCATGAGAAATTTACAGGAAATCCTGCATGGCGCCGTGCGGTTCAGCAACAACCCTGCCCTGTGCAACG
TGGAGAGCATCCAGTGGCGGGACATAGTCAGCAGTGACTTTCTCAGCAACATGTCGATGGACTTCCAGAA
CCACCTGGGCAGCTGCCAAAAGTGTGATCCAAGCTGTCCCAATGGGAGCTGCTGGGGTGCAGGAGAGGAG
AACTGCCAGAAACTGACCAAAATCATCTGTGCCCAGCAGTGCTCCGGGCGCTGCCGTGGCAAGTCCCCCA
GTGACTGCTGCCACAACCAGTGTGCTGCAGGCTGCACAGGCCCCCGGGAGAGCGACTGCCTGGTCTGCCG
CAAATTCCGAGACGAAGCCACGTGCAAGGACACCTGCCCCCCACTCATGCTCTACAACCCCACCACGTAC
CAGATGGATGTGAACCCCGAGGGCAAATACAGCTTTGGTGCCACCTGCGTGAAGAAGTGTCCCCGTAATT
ATGTGGTGACAGATCACGGCTCGTGCGTCCGAGCCTGTGGGGCCGACAGCTATGAGATGGAGGAAGACGG
CGTCCGCAAGTGTAAGAAGTGCGAAGGGCCTTGCCGCAAAGTGTGTAACGGAATAGGTATTGGTGAATTT
AAAGACTCACTCTCCATAAATGCTACGAATATTAAACACTTCAAAAACTGCACCTCCATCAGTGGCGATC
TCCACATCCTGCCGGTGGCATTTAGGGGTGACTCCTTCACACATACTCCTCCTCTGGATCCACAGGAACT
GGATATTCTGAAAACCGTAAAGGAAATCACAGGGTTTTTGCTGATTCAGGCTTGGCCTGAAAACAGGACG
GACCTCCATGCCTTTGAGAACCTAGAAATCATACGCGGCAGGACCAAGCAACATGGTCAGTTTTCTCTTG
CAGTCGTCAGCCTGAACATAACATCCTTGGGATTACGCTCCCTCAAGGAGATAAGTGATGGAGATGTGAT
AATTTCAGGAAACAAAAATTTGTGCTATGCAAATACAATAAACTGGAAAAAACTGTTTGGGACCTCCGGT
CAGAAAACCAAAATTATAAGCAACAGAGGTGAAAACAGCTGCAAGGCCACAGGCCAGGTCTGCCATGCCT
TGTGCTCCCCCGAGGGCTGCTGGGGCCCGGAGCCCAGGGACTGCGTCTCTTGCCGGAATGTCAGCCGAGG
CAGGGAATGCGTGGACAAGTGCAACCTTCTGGAGGGTGAGCCAAGGGAGTTTGTGGAGAACTCTGAGTGC
ATACAGTGCCACCCAGAGTGCCTGCCTCAGGCCATGAACATCACCTGCACAGGACGGGGACCAGACAACT
GTATCCAGTGTGCCCACTACATTGACGGCCCCCACTGCGTCAAGACCTGCCCGGCAGGAGTCATGGGAGA
AAACAACACCCTGGTCTGGAAGTACGCAGACGCCGGCCATGTGTGCCACCTGTGCCATCCAAACTGCACC
TACGGATGCACTGGGCCAGGTCTTGAAGGCTGTCCAACGAATGGGCCTAAGATCCCGTCCATCGCCACTG
GGATGGTGGGGGCCCTCCTCTTGCTGCTGGTGGTGGCCCTGGGGATCGGCCTCTTCATGCGAAGGCGCCA
CATCGTTCGGAAGCGCACGCTGCGGAGGCTGCTGCAGGAGAGGGAGCTTGTGGAGCCTCTTACACCCAGT
GGAGAAGCTCCCAACCAAGCTCTCTTGAGGATCTTGAAGGAAACTGAATTCAAAAAGATCAAAGTGCTGG
GCTCCGGTGCGTTCGGCACGGTGTATAAGGGACTCTGGATCCCAGAAGGTGAGAAAGTTAAAATTCCCGT
CGCTATCAAGGCATCTCCGAAAGCCAACAAGGAAATCCTCGATGAAGCCTACGTGATGGCCAGCGTGGAC
AACCCCCACGTGTGCCGCCTGCTGGGCATCTGCCTCACCTCCACCGTGCAGCTCATCACGCAGCTCATGC
CCTTCGGCTGCCTCCTGGACTATGTCCGGGAACACAAAGACAATATTGGCTCCCAGTACCTGCTCAACTG
GTGTGTGCAGATCGCAAAGGGCATGAACTACTTGGAGGACCGTCGCTTGGTGCACCGCGACCTGGCAGCC
AGGAACGTACTGGTGAAAACACCGCAGCATGTCAAGATCACAGATTTTGGGCTGGCCAAACTGCTGGGTG
CGGAAGAGAAAGAATACCATGCAGAAGGAGGCAAAGTGCCTATCAAGTGGATGGCATTGGAATCAATTTT
ACACAGAATCTATACCCACCAGAGTGATGTCTGGAGCTACGGGGTGACCGTTTGGGAGTTGATGACCTTT
GGATCCAAGCCATATGACGGAATCCCTGCCAGCGAGATCTCCTCCATCCTGGAGAAAGGAGAACGCCTCC
CTCAGCCACCCATATGTACCATCGATGTCTACATGATCATGGTCAAGTGCTGGATGATAGACGCAGATAG
TCGCCCAAAGTTCCGTGAGTTGATCATCGAATTCTCCAAAATGGCCCGAGACCCCCAGCGCTACCTTGTC
ATTCAGGGGGATGAAAGAATGCATTTGCCAAGTCCTACAGACTCCAACTTCTACCGTGCCCTGATGGATG
AAGAAGACATGGACGACGTGGTGGATGCCGACGAGTACCTCATCCCACAGCAGGGCTTCTTCAGCAGCCC
CTCCACGTCACGGACTCCCCTCCTGAGCTCTCTGAGTGCAACCAGCAACAATTCCACCGTGGCTTGCATT
GATAGAAATGGGCTGCAAAGCTGTCCCATCAAGGAAGACAGCTTCTTGCAGCGATACAGCTCAGACCCCA
CAGGCGCCTTGACTGAGGACAGCATAGACGACACCTTCCTCCCAGTGCCTGAATACATAAACCAGTCCGT
TCCCAAAAGGCCCGCTGGCTCTGTGCAGAATCCTGTCTATCACAATCAGCCTCTGAACCCCGCGCCCAGC
AGAGACCCACACTACCAGGACCCCCACAGCACTGCAGTGGGCAACCCCGAGTATCTCAACACTGTCCAGC
CCACCTGTGTCAACAGCACATTCGACAGCCCTGCCCACTGGGCCCAGAAAGGCAGCCACCAAATTAGCCT
GGACAACCCTGACTACCAGCAGGACTTCTTTCCCAAGGAAGCCAAGCCAAATGGCATCTTTAAGGGCTCC
ACAGCTGAAAATGCAGAATACCTAAGGGTCGCGCCACAAAGCAGTGAATTTATTGGAGCATAGAACCCAG
CTTTCTTGTACAAAGTGGTGATATCCAATTAACCCTCACTAAAGGTGAGTAAGTTTGTATGTTTAAGTAC
CCTATAGTGAGTCGTATTACCACCCAACTTTTCTATACAAAGTGGTTGATATCCAGCACAGTGGCGGCCG
CTCGAGTCTAGAGGGCCCGCGGTTCGAAGGTAAGCCTATCCCTAACCCTCTCCTCGGTCTCGATTCTACG
CGTACCGGTTAGTAATGAGATCCCTCCCCCCCCCCTAACGTTACTGGCCGAAGCCGCTTGGAATAAGGCC
GGTGTGCGTTTGTCTATATGTTATTTTCCACCATATTGCCGTCTTTTGGCAATGTGAGGGCCCGGAAACC
TGGCCCTGTCTTCTTGACGAGCATTCCTAGGGGTCTTTCCCCTCTCGCCAAAGGAATGCAAGGTCTGTTG
AATGTCGTGAAGGAAGCAGTTCCTCTGGAAGCTTCTTGAAGACAAACAACGTCTGTAGCGACCCTTTGCA
GGCAGCGGAACCCCCCACCTGGCGACAGGTGCCTCTGCGGCCAAAAGCCACGTGTATAAGATACACCTGC
AAAGGCGGCACAACCCCAGTGCCACGTTGTGAGTTGGATAGTTGTGGAAAGAGTCAAATGGCTCTCCTCA
AGCGTATTCAACAAGGGGCTGAAGGATGCCCAGAAGGTACCCCATTGTATGGGATCTGATCTGGGGCCTC
GGTGCACATGCTTTACATGTGTTTAGTCGAGGTTAAAAAAACGTCTAGGCCCCCCGAACCACGGGGACGT
GGTTTTCCTTTGAAAAACACGATGATAATATGGCCACACATATGACCGAGTACAAGCCCACGGTGCGCCT
CGCCACCCGCGACGACGTCCCCAGGGCCGTACGCACCCTCGCCGCCGCGTTCGCCGACTACCCCGCCACG
CGCCACACCGTCGATCCGGACCGCCACATCGAGCGGGTCACCGAGCTGCAAGAACTCTTCCTCACGCGCG
TCGGGCTCGACATCGGCAAGGTGTGGGTCGCGGACGACGGCGCCGCGGTGGCGGTCTGGACCACGCCGGA
GAGCGTCGAAGCGGGGGCGGTGTTCGCCGAGATCGGCCCGCGCATGGCCGAGTTGAGCGGTTCCCGGCTG
GCCGCGCAGCAACAGATGGAAGGCCTCCTGGCGCCGCACCGGCCCAAGGAGCCCGCGTGGTTCCTGGCCA
CCGTCGGCGTCTCGCCCGACCACCAGGGCAAGGGTCTGGGCAGCGCCGTCGTGCTCCCCGGAGTGGAGGC
GGCCGAGCGCGCCGGGGTGCCCGCCTTCCTGGAGACCTCCGCGCCCCGCAACCTCCCCTTCTACGAGCGG
CTCGGCTTCACCGTCACCGCCGACGTCGAGGTGCCCGAAGGACCGCGCACCTGGTGCATGACCCGCAAGC
CCGGTGCCTAAATCGATAGATCCTAATCAACCTCTGGATTACAAAATTTGTGAAAGATTGACTGGTATTC
TTAACTATGTTGCTCCTTTTACGCTATGTGGATACGCTGCTTTAATGCCTTTGTATCATGCTATTGCTTC
CCGTATGGCTTTCATTTTCTCCTCCTTGTATAAATCCTGGTTGCTGTCTCTTTATGAGGAGTTGTGGCCC
GTTGTCAGGCAACGTGGCGTGGTGTGCACTGTGTTTGCTGACGCAACCCCCACTGGTTGGGGCATTGCCA
CCACCTGTCAGCTCCTTTCCGGGACTTTCGCTTTCCCCCTCCCTATTGCCACGGCGGAACTCATCGCCGC
CTGCCTTGCCCGCTGCTGGACAGGGGCTCGGCTGTTGGGCACTGACAATTCCGTGGTGTTGTCGGGGAAA
TCATCGTCCTTTCCTTGGCTGCTCGCCTGTGTTGCCACCTGGATTCTGCGCGGGACGTCCTTCTGCTACG
TCCCTTCGGCCCTCAATCCAGCGGACCTTCCTTCCCGCGGCCTGCTGCCGGCTCTGCGGCCTCTTCCGCG
TCTTCGCCTTCGCCCTCAGACGAGTCGGATCTCCCTTTGGGCCGCCTCCCCGCCTGAGATCCTTTAAGAC
CAATGACTTACAAGGCAGCTGTAGATCTTAGCCACTTTTTAAAAGAAAAGGGGGGACTGGAAGGGCTAAT
TCACTCCCAACGAAGACAAGATCTGCTTTTTGCTTGTACTGGGTCTCTCTGGTTAGACCAGATCTGAGCC
TGGGAGCTCTCTGGCTAACTAGGGAACCCACTGCTTAAGCCTCAATAAAGCTTGCCTTGAGTGCTTCAAG
TAGTGTGTGCCCGTCTGTTGTGTGACTCTGGTAACTAGAGATCCCTCAGACCCTTTTAGTCAGTGTGGAA
AATCTCTAGCAGTAGTAGTTCATGTCATCTTATTATTCAGTATTTATAACTTGCAAAGAAATGAATATCA
GAGAGTGAGAGGCCCGGGTTAATTAAGGAAAGGGCTAGATCATTCTTGAAGACGAAAGGGCCTCGTGATA
CGCCTATTTTTATAGGTTAATGTCATGATAATAATGGTTTCTTAGACGTCAGGTGGCACTTTTCGGGGAA
ATGTGCGCGGAACCCCTATTTGTTTATTTTTCTAAATACATTCAAATATGTATCCGCTCATGAGACAATA
ACCCTGATAAATGCTTCAATAATATTGAAAAAGGAAGAGTATGAGTATTCAACATTTCCGTGTCGCCCTT
ATTCCCTTTTTTGCGGCATTTTGCCTTCCTGTTTTTGCTCACCCAGAAACGCTGGTGAAAGTAAAAGATG
CTGAAGATCAGTTGGGTGCACGAGTGGGTTACATCGAACTGGATCTCAACAGCGGTAAGATCCTTGAGAG
TTTTCGCCCCGAAGAACGTTTTCCAATGATGAGCACTTTTAAAGTTCTGCTATGTGGCGCGGTATTATCC
CGTGTTGACGCCGGGCAAGAGCAACTCGGTCGCCGCATACACTATTCTCAGAATGACTTGGTTGAGTACT
CACCAGTCACAGAAAAGCATCTTACGGATGGCATGACAGTAAGAGAATTATGCAGTGCTGCCATAACCAT
GAGTGATAACACTGCGGCCAACTTACTTCTGACAACGATCGGAGGACCGAAGGAGCTAACCGCTTTTTTG
CACAACATGGGGGATCATGTAACTCGCCTTGATCGTTGGGAACCGGAGCTGAATGAAGCCATACCAAACG
ACGAGCGTGACACCACGATGCCTGTAGCAATGGCAACAACGTTGCGCAAACTATTAACTGGCGAACTACT
TACTCTAGCTTCCCGGCAACAATTAATAGACTGGATGGAGGCGGATAAAGTTGCAGGACCACTTCTGCGC
TCGGCCCTTCCGGCTGGCTGGTTTATTGCTGATAAATCTGGAGCCGGTGAGCGTGGGTCTCGCGGTATCA
TTGCAGCACTGGGGCCAGATGGTAAGCCCTCCCGTATCGTAGTTATCTACACGACGGGGAGTCAGGCAAC
TATGGATGAACGAAATAGACAGATCGCTGAGATAGGTGCCTCACTGATTAAGCATTGGTAACTGTCAGAC
CAAGTTTACTCATATATACTTTAGATTGATTTAAAACTTCATTTTTAATTTAAAAGGATCTAGGTGAAGA
TCCTTTTTGATAATCTCATGACCAAAATCCCTTAACGTGAGTTTTCGTTCCACTGAGCGTCAGACCCCGT
AGAAAAGATCAAAGGATCTTCTTGAGATCCTTTTTTTCTGCGCGTAATCTGCTGCTTGCAAACAAAAAAA
CCACCGCTACCAGCGGTGGTTTGTTTGCCGGATCAAGAGCTACCAACTCTTTTTCCGAAGGTAACTGGCT
TCAGCAGAGCGCAGATACCAAATACTGTTCTTCTAGTGTAGCCGTAGTTAGGCCACCACTTCAAGAACTC
TGTAGCACCGCCTACATACCTCGCTCTGCTAATCCTGTTACCAGTGGCTGCTGCCAGTGGCGATAAGTCG
TGTCTTACCGGGTTGGACTCAAGACGATAGTTACCGGATAAGGCGCAGCGGTCGGGCTGAACGGGGGGTT
CGTGCACACAGCCCAGCTTGGAGCGAACGACCTACACCGAACTGAGATACCTACAGCGTGAGCTATGAGA
AAGCGCCACGCTTCCCGAAGGGAGAAAGGCGGACAGGTATCCGGTAAGCGGCAGGGTCGGAACAGGAGAG
CGCACGAGGGAGCTTCCAGGGGGAAACGCCTGGTATCTTTATAGTCCTGTCGGGTTTCGCCACCTCTGAC
TTGAGCGTCGATTTTTGTGATGCTCGTCAGGGGGGCGGAGCCTATGGAAAAACGCCAGCAACGCGGCCTT
TTTACGGTTCCTGGCCTTTTGCTGGCCTTTTGCTCACATGTTCTTTCCTGCGTTATCCCCTGATTCTGTG
GATAACCGTATTACCGCCTTTGAGTGAGCTGATACCGCTCGCCGCAGCCGAACGACCGAGCGCAGCGAGT
CAGTGAGCGAGGAAGCGGAAGAGCGCCCAATACGCAAACCGCCTCTCCCCGCGCGTTGGCCGATTCATTA
ATGCAGCAAGCTCATGGCTGACTAATTTTTTTTATTTATGCAGAGGCCGAGGCCGCCTCGGCCTCTGAGC
TATTCCAGAAGTAGTGAGGAGGCTTTTTTGGAGGCCTAGGCTTTTGCAAAAAGCTCCCCGTGGCACGACA
GGTTTCCCGACTGGAAAGCGGGCAGTGAGCGCAACGCAATTAATGTGAGTTAGCTCACTCATTAGGCACC
CCAGGCTTTACACTTTATGCTTCCGGCTCGTATGTTGTGTGGAATTGTGAGCGGATAACAATTTCACACA
GGAAACAGCTATGACATGATTACGAATTTCACAAATAAAGCATTTTTTTCACTGCATTCTAGTTGTGGTT
TGTCCAAACTCATCAATGTATCTTATCATGTCTGGATCAACTGGATAACTCAAGCTAACCAAAATCATCC
CAAACTTCCCACCCCATACCCTATTACCACTGCCAATTACCTGTGGTTTCATTTACTCTAAACCTGTGAT
TCCTCTGAATTATTTTCATTTTAAAGAAATTGTATTTGTTAAATATGTACTACAAACTTAGTAGTTGGAA
GGGCTAATTCACTCCCAAAGAAGACAAGATATCCTTGATCTGTGGATCTACCACACACAAGGCTACTTCC
CTGATTAGCAGAACTACACACCAGGGCCAGGGGTCAGATATCCACTGACCTTTGGATGGTGCTACAAGCT
AGTACCAGTTGAGCCAGATAAGGTAGAAGAGGCCAATAAAGGAGAGAACACCAGCTTGTTACACCCTGTG
AGCCTGCATGGGATGGATGACCCGGAGAGAGAAGTGTTAGAGTGGAGGTTTGACAGCCGCCTAGCATTTC
ATCACGTGGCCCGAGAGCTGCATCCGGAGTACTTCAAGAACTGCTGATATCGAGCTTGCTACAAGGGACT
TTCCGCTGGGGACTTTCCAGGGAGGCGTGGCCTGGGCGGGACTGGGGAGTGGCGAGCCCTCAGATCCTGC
ATATAAGCAGCTGCTTTTTGCCTGTACTGGGTCTCTCTGGTTAGACCAGATCTGAGCCTGGGAGCTCTCT
GGCTAACTAGGGAACCCACTGCTTAAGCCTCAATAAAGCTTGCCTTGAGTGCTTCAAGTAGTGTGTGCCC
GTCTGTTGTGTGACTCTGGTAACTAGAGATCCCTCAGACCCTTTTAGTCAGTGTGGAAAATCTCTAGCAG
TGGCGCCCGAACAGGGACTTGAAAGCGAAAGGGAAACCAGAGGAGCTCTCTCGACGCAGGACTCGGCTTG
CTGAAGCGCGCACGGCAAGAGGCGAGGGGCGGCGACTGGTGAGTACGCCAAAAATTTTGACTAGCGGAGG
CTAGAAGGAGAGAGATGGGTGCGAGAGCGTCAGTATTAAGCGGGGGAGAATTAGATCGCGATGGGAAAAA
ATTCGGTTAAGGCCAGGGGGAAAGAAAAAATATAAATTAAAACATATAGTATGGGCAAGCAGGGAGCTAG
AACGATTCGCAGTTAATCCTGGCCTGTTAGAAACATCAGAAGGCTGTAGACAAATACTGGGACAGCTACA
ACCATCCCTTCAGACAGGATCAGAAGAACTTAGATCATTATATAATACAGTAGCAACCCTCTATTGTGTG
CATCAAAGGATAGAGATAAAAGACACCAAGGAAGCTTTAGACAAGATAGAGGAAGAGCAAAACAAAAGTA
AGACCACCGCACAGCAAGCGGCCGGCCGCTGATCTTCAGACCTGGAGGAGGAGATATGAGGGACAATTGG
AGAAGTGAATTATATAAATATAAAGTAGTAAAAATTGAACCATTAGGAGTAGCACCCACCAAGGCAAAGA
GAAGAGTGGTGCAGAGAGAAAAAAGAGCAGTGGGAATAGGAGCTTTGTTCCTTGGGTTCTTGGGAGCAGC
AGGAAGCACTATGGGCGCAGCGTCAATGACGCTGACGGTACAGGCCAGACAATTATTGTCTGGTATAGTG
CAGCAGCAGAACAATTTGCTGAGGGCTATTGAGGCGCAACAGCATCTGTTGCAACTCACAGTCTGGGGCA
TCAAGCAGCTCCAGGCAAGAATCCTGGCTGTGGAAAGATACCTAAAGGATCAACAGCTCCTGGGGATTTG
GGGTTGCTCTGGAAAACTCATTTGCACCACTGCTGTGCCTTGGAATGCTAGTTGGAGTAATAAATCTCTG
GAACAGATTTGGAATCACACGACCTGGATGGAGTGGGACAGAGAAATTAACAATTACACAAGCTTAATAC
ACTCCTTAATTGAAGAATCGCAAAACCAGCAAGAAAAGAATGAACAAGAATTATTGGAATTAGATAAATG
GGCAAGTTTGTGGAATTGGTTTAACATAACAAATTGGCTGTGGTATATAAAATTATTCATAATGATAGTA
GGAGGCTTGGTAGGTTTAAGAATAGTTTTTGCTGTACTTTCTATAGTGAATAGAGTTAGGCAGGGAT
