>Addgene plasmid #116246 | pHAGE-EGFR-E746_T751delinsA | depositor partial sequence | sequence record 219120 | insert
ATGCGACCCTCCGGGACGGCCGGGGCAGCGCTCCTGGCGCTGCTGGCTGCGCTCTGCCCGGCGAGTCGGG
CTCTGGAGGAAAAGAAAGTTTGCCAAGGCACGAGTAACAAGCTCACGCAGTTGGGCACTTTTGAAGATCA
TTTTCTCAGCCTCCAGAGGATGTTCAATAACTGTGAGGTGGTCCTTGGGAATTTGGAAATTACCTATGTG
CAGAGGAATTATGATCTTTCCTTCTTAAAGACCATCCAGGAGGTGGCTGGTTATGTCCTCATTGCCCTCA
ACACAGTGGAGCGAATTCCTTTGGAAAACCTGCAGATCATCAGAGGAAATATGTACTACGAAAATTCCTA
TGCCTTAGCAGTCTTATCTAACTATGATGCAAATAAAACCGGACTGAAGGAGCTGCCCATGAGAAATTTA
CAGGAAATCCTGCATGGCGCCGTGCGGTTCAGCAACAACCCTGCCCTGTGCAACGTGGAGAGCATCCAGT
GGCGGGACATAGTCAGCAGTGACTTTCTCAGCAACATGTCGATGGACTTCCAGAACCACCTGGGCAGCTG
CCAAAAGTGTGATCCAAGCTGTCCCAATGGGAGCTGCTGGGGTGCAGGAGAGGAGAACTGCCAGAAACTG
ACCAAAATCATCTGTGCCCAGCAGTGCTCCGGGCGCTGCCGTGGCAAGTCCCCCAGTGACTGCTGCCACA
ACCAGTGTGCTGCAGGCTGCACAGGCCCCCGGGAGAGCGACTGCCTGGTCTGCCGCAAATTCCGAGACGA
AGCCACGTGCAAGGACACCTGCCCCCCACTCATGCTCTACAACCCCACCACGTACCAGATGGATGTGAAC
CCCGAGGGCAAATACAGCTTTGGTGCCACCTGCGTGAAGAAGTGTCCCCGTAATTATGTGGTGACAGATC
ACGGCTCGTGCGTCCGAGCCTGTGGGGCCGACAGCTATGAGATGGAGGAAGACGGCGTCCGCAAGTGTAA
GAAGTGCGAAGGGCCTTGCCGCAAAGTGTGTAACGGAATAGGTATTGGTGAATTTAAAGACTCACTCTCC
ATAAATGCTACGAATATTAAACACTTCAAAAACTGCACCTCCATCAGTGGCGATCTCCACATCCTGCCGG
TGGCATTTAGGGGTGACTCCTTCACACATACTCCTCCTCTGGATCCACAGGAACTGGATATTCTGAAAAC
CGTAAAGGAAATCACAGGGTTTTTGCTGATTCAGGCTTGGCCTGAAAACAGGACGGACCTCCATGCCTTT
GAGAACCTAGAAATCATACGCGGCAGGACCAAGCAACATGGTCAGTTTTCTCTTGCAGTCGTCAGCCTGA
ACATAACATCCTTGGGATTACGCTCCCTCAAGGAGATAAGTGATGGAGATGTGATAATTTCAGGAAACAA
AAATTTGTGCTATGCAAATACAATAAACTGGAAAAAACTGTTTGGGACCTCCGGTCAGAAAACCAAAATT
ATAAGCAACAGAGGTGAAAACAGCTGCAAGGCCACAGGCCAGGTCTGCCATGCCTTGTGCTCCCCCGAGG
GCTGCTGGGGCCCGGAGCCCAGGGACTGCGTCTCTTGCCGGAATGTCAGCCGAGGCAGGGAATGCGTGGA
CAAGTGCAACCTTCTGGAGGGTGAGCCAAGGGAGTTTGTGGAGAACTCTGAGTGCATACAGTGCCACCCA
GAGTGCCTGCCTCAGGCCATGAACATCACCTGCACAGGACGGGGACCAGACAACTGTATCCAGTGTGCCC
ACTACATTGACGGCCCCCACTGCGTCAAGACCTGCCCGGCAGGAGTCATGGGAGAAAACAACACCCTGGT
CTGGAAGTACGCAGACGCCGGCCATGTGTGCCACCTGTGCCATCCAAACTGCACCTACGGATGCACTGGG
CCAGGTCTTGAAGGCTGTCCAACGAATGGGCCTAAGATCCCGTCCATCGCCACTGGGATGGTGGGGGCCC
TCCTCTTGCTGCTGGTGGTGGCCCTGGGGATCGGCCTCTTCATGCGAAGGCGCCACATCGTTCGGAAGCG
CACGCTGCGGAGGCTGCTGCAGGAGAGGGAGCTTGTGGAGCCTCTTACACCCAGTGGAGAAGCTCCCAAC
CAAGCTCTCTTGAGGATCTTGAAGGAAACTGAATTCAAAAAGATCAAAGTGCTGGGCTCCGGTGCGTTCG
GCACGGTGTATAAGGGACTCTGGATCCCAGAAGGTGAGAAAGTTAAAATTCCCGTCGCTATCAAGGCATC
TCCGAAAGCCAACAAGGAAATCCTCGATGAAGCCTACGTGATGGCCAGCGTGGACAACCCCCACGTGTGC
CGCCTGCTGGGCATCTGCCTCACCTCCACCGTGCAGCTCATCACGCAGCTCATGCCCTTCGGCTGCCTCC
TGGACTATGTCCGGGAACACAAAGACAATATTGGCTCCCAGTACCTGCTCAACTGGTGTGTGCAGATCGC
AAAGGGCATGAACTACTTGGAGGACCGTCGCTTGGTGCACCGCGACCTGGCAGCCAGGAACGTACTGGTG
AAAACACCGCAGCATGTCAAGATCACAGATTTTGGGCTGGCCAAACTGCTGGGTGCGGAAGAGAAAGAAT
ACCATGCAGAAGGAGGCAAAGTGCCTATCAAGTGGATGGCATTGGAATCAATTTTACACAGAATCTATAC
CCACCAGAGTGATGTCTGGAGCTACGGGGTGACCGTTTGGGAGTTGATGACCTTTGGATCCAAGCCATAT
GACGGAATCCCTGCCAGCGAGATCTCCTCCATCCTGGAGAAAGGAGAACGCCTCCCTCAGCCACCCATAT
GTACCATCGATGTCTACATGATCATGGTCAAGTGCTGGATGATAGACGCAGATAGTCGCCCAAAGTTCCG
TGAGTTGATCATCGAATTCTCCAAAATGGCCCGAGACCCCCAGCGCTACCTTGTCATTCAGGGGGATGAA
AGAATGCATTTGCCAAGTCCTACAGACTCCAACTTCTACCGTGCCCTGATGGATGAAGAAGACATGGACG
ACGTGGTGGATGCCGACGAGTACCTCATCCCACAGCAGGGCTTCTTCAGCAGCCCCTCCACGTCACGGAC
TCCCCTCCTGAGCTCTCTGAGTGCAACCAGCAACAATTCCACCGTGGCTTGCATTGATAGAAATGGGCTG
CAAAGCTGTCCCATCAAGGAAGACAGCTTCTTGCAGCGATACAGCTCAGACCCCACAGGCGCCTTGACTG
AGGACAGCATAGACGACACCTTCCTCCCAGTGCCTGAATACATAAACCAGTCCGTTCCCAAAAGGCCCGC
TGGCTCTGTGCAGAATCCTGTCTATCACAATCAGCCTCTGAACCCCGCGCCCAGCAGAGACCCACACTAC
CAGGACCCCCACAGCACTGCAGTGGGCAACCCCGAGTATCTCAACACTGTCCAGCCCACCTGTGTCAACA
GCACATTCGACAGCCCTGCCCACTGGGCCCAGAAAGGCAGCCACCAAATTAGCCTGGACAACCCTGACTA
CCAGCAGGACTTCTTTCCCAAGGAAGCCAAGCCAAATGGCATCTTTAAGGGCTCCACAGCTGAAAATGCA
GAATACCTAAGGGTCGCGCCACAAAGCAGTGAATTTATTGGAGCATGA
